LOCUS       Exported 7142 bp ds-DNA circular SYN 13-MAY-2021
DEFINITION  MoClo Level 1 luciferase reporter.
ACCESSION   .
VERSION     .
KEYWORDS    pEPYC1CB0258
SOURCE      synthetic DNA construct
  ORGANISM  synthetic DNA construct
REFERENCE   1 (bases 1 to 7142)
  AUTHORS   Cai YM, Kallam K, Tidd H, Gendarini G, Salzman A, Patron NJ
  TITLE     Rational design of minimal synthetic promoters for plants.
  JOURNAL   Nucleic Acids Res. 2020 Aug 28. pii: 5897334. doi:
            10.1093/nar/gkaa682.
  PUBMED    32856047
REFERENCE   2 (bases 1 to 7142)
  AUTHORS   .
  TITLE     Direct Submission
  JOURNAL   Exported May 13, 2021 from SnapGene Server 1.1.58
            http://www.snapgene.com
FEATURES             Location/Qualifiers
     source          1..7142
                     /organism="synthetic DNA construct"
                     /mol_type="other DNA"
     misc_feature    42..66
                     /label=RB T-DNA repeat
                     /note="right border repeat from nopaline C58 T-DNA"
     CDS             complement(222..1370)
                     /codon_start=1
                     /product="trans-acting replication protein that binds to
                     and activates oriV"
                     /label=trfA
                     /translation="MNRTFDRKAYRQELIDAGFSAEDAETIASRTVMRAPRETFQSVGS
                     MVQQATAKIERDSVQLAPPALPAPSAAVERSRRLEQEAAGLAKSMTIDTRGTMTTKKRK
                     TAGEDLAKQVSEAKQAALLKHTKQQIKEMQLSLFDIAPWPDTMRAMPNDTARSALFTTR
                     NKKIPREALQNKVIFHVNKDVKITYTGVELRADDDELVWQQVLEYAKRTPIGEPITFTF
                     YELCQDLGWSINGRYYTKAEECLSRLQATAMGFTSDRVGHLESVSLLHRFRVLDRGKKT
                     SRCQVLIDEEIVVLFAGDHYTKFIWEKYRKLSPTARRMFDYFSSHREPYPLKLETFRLM
                     CGSDSTRVKKWREQVGEACEELRGSGLVEHAWVNDDLVHCKR"
     rep_origin      complement(1706..2294)
                     /direction=LEFT
                     /label=ori
                     /note="high-copy-number ColE1/pMB1/pBR322/pUC origin of
                     replication"
     primer_bind     complement(1786..1805)
                     /label=pBR322ori-F
                     /note="pBR322 origin, forward primer"
     CDS             complement(2465..3325)
                     /codon_start=1
                     /gene="bla"
                     /product="beta-lactamase"
                     /label=AmpR
                     /note="confers resistance to ampicillin, carbenicillin, and
                     related antibiotics"
                     /translation="MSIQHFRVALIPFFAAFCLPVFAHPETLVKVKDAEDQLGARVGYI
                     ELDLNSGKILESFRPEERFPMMSTFKVLLCGAVLSRIDAGQEQLGRRIHYSQNDLVEYS
                     PVTEKHLTDGMTVRELCSAAITMSDNTAANLLLTTIGGPKELTAFLHNMGDHVTRLDRW
                     EPELNEAIPNDERDTTMPVAMATTLRKLLTGELLTLASRQQLIDWMEADKVAGPLLRSA
                     LPAGWFIADKSGAGERGSRGIIAALGPDGKPSRIVVIYTTGSQATMDERNRQIAEIGAS
                     LIKHW"
     primer_bind     3088..3107
                     /label=Amp-R
                     /note="Ampicillin resistance gene, reverse primer"
     promoter        complement(3326..3430)
                     /gene="bla"
                     /label=AmpR promoter
     rep_origin      3517..4148
                     /label=oriV
                     /note="incP origin of replication"
     misc_feature    4240..4264
                     /label=LB T-DNA repeat
                     /note="left border repeat from nopaline C58 T-DNA"
     misc_feature    4624..4679
                     /label=TMV Omega
                     /note="translational enhancer from the tobacco mosaic virus
                     5'-leader sequence (Gallie et al., 1988)"
     CDS             4681..6330
                     /codon_start=1
                     /gene="luc+"
                     /product="firefly luciferase"
                     /label=luciferase
                     /note="enhanced luc+ version of the luciferase gene"
                     /translation="MEDAKNIKKGPAPFYPLEDGTAGEQLHKAMKRYALVPGTIAFTDA
                     HIEVDITYAEYFEMSVRLAEAMKRYGLNTNHRIVVCSENSLQFFMPVLGALFIGVAVAP
                     ANDIYNERELLNSMGISQPTVVFVSKKGLQKILNVQKKLPIIQKIIIMDSKTDYQGFQS
                     MYTFVTSHLPPGFNEYDFVPESFDRDKTIALIMNSSGSTGLPKGVALPHRTACVRFSHA
                     RDPIFGNQIIPDTAILSVVPFHHGFGMFTTLGYLICGFRVVLMYRFEEELFLRSLQDYK
                     IQSALLVPTLFSFFAKSTLIDKYDLSNLHEIASGGAPLSKEVGEAVAKRFHLPGIRQGY
                     GLTETTSAILITPEGDDKPGAVGKVVPFFEAKVVDLDTGKTLGVNQRGELCVRGPMIMS
                     GYVNNPEATNALIDKDGWLHSGDIAYWDEDEHFFIVDRLKSLIKYKGYQVAPAELESIL
                     LQHPNIFDAGVAGLPDDDAGELPAAVVVLEHGKTMTEKEIVDYVASQVTTAKKLRGGVV
                     FVDEVPKGLTGKLDARKIREILIKAKKGGKIAV"
     primer_bind     complement(4747..4765)
                     /label=LucNrev
                     /note="Firefly luciferase, reverse primer"
     CDS             6394..6417
                     /codon_start=1
                     /product="FLAG(R) epitope tag, followed by an enterokinase
                     cleavage site"
                     /label=FLAG
                     /translation="DYKDDDDK"
     terminator      6428..7135
                     /label=OCS terminator
                     /note="octopine synthase terminator"
ORIGIN
        1 gcaattgtct tctgcacgaa gtggtttaaa ctatcagtgt ttgacaggat atattggcgg
       61 gtaaacctaa gagaaaagag cgtttattag aataatcgga tatttaaaag ggcgtgaaaa
      121 ggtttatccg ttcgtccatt tgtatgtgca tgccaaccac agggttcccc agatcaggcg
      181 ctggctgctg aacccccagc cggaactgac cccacaaggc cctagcgttt gcaatgcacc
      241 aggtcatcat tgacccaggc gtgttccacc aggccgctgc ctcgcaactc ttcgcaggct
      301 tcgccgacct gctcgcgcca cttcttcacg cgggtggaat ccgatccgca catgaggcgg
      361 aaggtttcca gcttgagcgg gtacggctcc cggtgcgagc tgaaatagtc gaacatccgt
      421 cgggccgtcg gcgacagctt gcggtacttc tcccatatga atttcgtgta gtggtcgcca
      481 gcaaacagca cgacgatttc ctcgtcgatc aggacctggc aacgggacgt tttcttgcca
      541 cggtccagga cgcggaagcg gtgcagcagc gacaccgatt ccaggtgccc aacgcggtcg
      601 gacgtgaagc ccatcgccgt cgcctgtagg cgcgacaggc attcctcggc cttcgtgtaa
      661 taccggccat tgatcgacca gcccaggtcc tggcaaagct cgtagaacgt gaaggtgatc
      721 ggctcgccga taggggtgcg cttcgcgtac tccaacacct gctgccacac cagttcgtca
      781 tcgtcggccc gcagctcgac gccggtgtag gtgatcttca cgtccttgtt gacgtggaaa
      841 atgaccttgt tttgcagcgc ctcgcgcggg attttcttgt tgcgcgtggt gaacagggca
      901 gagcgggccg tgtcgtttgg catcgctcgc atcgtgtccg gccacggcgc aatatcgaac
      961 aaggaaagct gcatttcctt gatctgctgc ttcgtgtgtt tcagcaacgc ggcctgcttg
     1021 gcctcgctga cctgttttgc caggtcctcg ccggcggttt ttcgcttctt ggtcgtcata
     1081 gttcctcgcg tgtcgatggt catcgacttc gccaaacctg ccgcctcctg ttcaagacga
     1141 cgcgaacgct ccacggcggc cgatggcgcg ggcagggcag ggggagccag ttgcacgctg
     1201 tcgcgctcga tcttggccgt agcttgctgg accatcgagc cgacggactg gaaggtttcg
     1261 cggggcgcac gcatgacggt gcggcttgcg atggtttcgg catcctcggc ggaaaacccc
     1321 gcgtcgatca gttcttgcct gtatgccttc cggtcaaacg tccgattcat tcaccctcct
     1381 tgcgggattg ccccgactca cgccggggca atgtgccctt attcctgatt tgacccgcct
     1441 ggtgccttgg tgtccagata atccacctta tcggcaatga agtcggtccc gtagaccgtc
     1501 tggccgtcct tctcgtactt ggtattccga atcttgccct gcacgaatac cagcgacccc
     1561 ttgcccaaat acttgccgtg ggcctcggcc tgagagccaa aacacttgat gcggaagaag
     1621 tcggtgcgct cctgcttgtc gccggcatcg ttgcgccaca tctaggatct gccaggaacc
     1681 gtaaaaaggc cgcgttgctg gcgtttttcc ataggctccg cccccctgac gagcatcaca
     1741 aaaatcgacg ctcaagtcag aggtggcgaa acccgacagg actataaaga taccaggcgt
     1801 ttccccctgg aagctccctc gtgcgctctc ctgttccgac cctgccgctt accggatacc
     1861 tgtccgcctt tctcccttcg ggaagcgtgg cgctttctca tagctcacgc tgtaggtatc
     1921 tcagttcggt gtaggtcgtt cgctccaagc tgggctgtgt gcacgaaccc cccgttcagc
     1981 ccgaccgctg cgccttatcc ggtaactatc gtcttgagtc caacccggta agacacgact
     2041 tatcgccact ggcagcagcc actggtaaca ggattagcag agcgaggtat gtaggcggtg
     2101 ctacagagtt cttgaagtgg tggcctaact acggctacac tagaagaaca gtatttggta
     2161 tctgcgctct gctgaagcca gttaccttcg gaaaaagagt tggtagctct tgatccggca
     2221 aacaaaccac cgctggtagc ggtggttttt ttgtttgcaa gcagcagatt acgcgcagaa
     2281 aaaaaggatc tcaagaagat cctttgatct tttctacggg gtctgacgct cagtggaacg
     2341 aaaactcacg ttaagggatt ttggtcatga gattatcaaa aaggatcttc acctagatcc
     2401 ttttaaatta aaaatgaagt tttaaatcaa tctaaagtat atatgagtaa acttggtctg
     2461 acagttacca atgcttaatc agtgaggcac ctatctcagc gatctgtcta tttcgttcat
     2521 ccatagttgc ctgactcccc gtcgtgtaga taactacgat acgggagggc ttaccatctg
     2581 gccccagtgc tgcaatgata ccgcgagaac cacgctcacc ggctccagat ttatcagcaa
     2641 taaaccagcc agccggaagg gccgagcgca gaagtggtcc tgcaacttta tccgcctcca
     2701 tccagtctat taattgttgc cgggaagcta gagtaagtag ttcgccagtt aatagtttgc
     2761 gcaacgttgt tgccattgct acaggcatcg tggtgtcacg ctcgtcgttt ggtatggctt
     2821 cattcagctc cggttcccaa cgatcaaggc gagttacatg atcccccatg ttgtgcaaaa
     2881 aagcggttag ctccttcggt cctccgatcg ttgtcagaag taagttggcc gcagtgttat
     2941 cactcatggt tatggcagca ctgcataatt ctcttactgt catgccatcc gtaagatgct
     3001 tttctgtgac tggtgagtac tcaaccaagt cattctgaga atagtgtatg cggcgaccga
     3061 gttgctcttg cccggcgtca atacgggata ataccgcgcc acatagcaga actttaaaag
     3121 tgctcatcat tggaaaacgt tcttcggggc gaaaactctc aaggatctta ccgctgttga
     3181 gatccagttc gatgtaaccc actcgtgcac ccaactgatc ttcagcatct tttactttca
     3241 ccagcgtttc tgggtgagca aaaacaggaa ggcaaaatgc cgcaaaaaag ggaataaggg
     3301 cgacacggaa atgttgaata ctcatactct tcctttttca atattattga agcatttatc
     3361 aaggttattg tctcatgagc ggatacatat ttgaatgtat ttagaaaaat aaacaaatag
     3421 gggttccgcg cacgaattgg ccagcgctgc catttttggg gtgaggccgt tcgcggccga
     3481 ggggcgcagc ccctgggggg atgggaggcc cgcgttagcg ggccgggagg gttcgagaag
     3541 ggggggcacc ccccttcggc gtgcgcggtc acgcgcacag ggcgcagccc tggttaaaaa
     3601 caaggtttat aaatattggt ttaaaagcag gttaaaagac aggttagcgg tggccgaaaa
     3661 acgggcggaa acccttgcaa atgctggatt ttctgcctgt ggacagcccc tcaaatgtca
     3721 ataggtgcgc ccctcatctg tcagcactct gcccctcaag tgtcaaggat cgcgcccctc
     3781 atctgtcagt agtcgcgccc ctcaagtgtc aataccgcag ggcacttatc cccaggcttg
     3841 tccacatcat ctgtgggaaa ctcgcgtaaa atcaggcgtt ttcgccgatt tgcgaggctg
     3901 gccagctcca cgtcgccggc cgaaatcgag cctgcccctc atctgtcaac gccgcgccgg
     3961 gtgagtcggc ccctcaagtg tcaacgtccg cccctcatct gtcagtgagg gccaagtttt
     4021 ccgcgaggta tccacaacgc cggcggccgc ggtgtctcgc acacggcttc gacggcgttt
     4081 ctggcgcgtt tgcagggcca tagacggccg ccagcccagc ggcgagggca accagcccgg
     4141 tgagcgtcgc aaaggagatc ctgatctgac tgatgggctg cctgtatcga gtggtgattt
     4201 tgtgccgagc tgccggtcgg ggagctgttg gctggctggt ggcaggatat attgtggtgt
     4261 aaacaaattg acgcttagac aacttaataa cacattgcgg acgtttttaa tgtactgggg
     4321 tggatgcagt gggccccact ctgtgaagac aatgccgaat tcggatccgg agggaggcgt
     4381 gtcgttttag tgaggctgga gtttaatgag ctaagcacat acgtcagaaa ccattattgc
     4441 gcgttcaaaa gtcgcctaag gtcactatca gctagcaaat aaaagcccag gtcgtgttga
     4501 ttcggatttt gtaaaatggg ttctggcgtc tttatggagg ttctccatct gttttactat
     4561 ataaggtttt gctattcatt gaaagcagta gtgactgatt tgtatatata ctgtattttt
     4621 acaacaatta ccaacaacaa caaacaacaa acaacattac aattactatt tacaattaca
     4681 atggaggacg ccaaaaacat aaagaaaggc ccggcgccat tctatccgct ggaagatgga
     4741 accgctggag agcaactgca taaggctatg aagagatacg ccctggttcc tggaacaatt
     4801 gcttttacag atgcacatat cgaggtggac atcacttacg ctgagtactt cgaaatgtcc
     4861 gttcggttgg cagaagctat gaaacgatat gggctgaata caaatcacag aatcgtcgta
     4921 tgcagtgaaa actctcttca attctttatg ccggtgttgg gcgcgttatt tatcggagtt
     4981 gcagttgcgc ccgcgaacga catttataat gaacgtgaat tgctcaacag tatgggcatt
     5041 tcgcagccta ccgtggtgtt cgtttccaaa aaggggttgc aaaaaatttt gaacgtgcaa
     5101 aaaaagctcc caatcatcca aaaaattatt atcatggatt ctaaaacgga ttaccaggga
     5161 tttcagtcga tgtacacgtt cgtcacatct catctacctc ccggttttaa tgaatacgat
     5221 tttgtgccag agtccttcga tagggacaag acaattgcac tgatcatgaa ctcctctgga
     5281 tctactggtc tgcctaaagg tgtcgctctg cctcatagaa ctgcctgcgt gagattctcg
     5341 catgccagag atcctatttt tggcaatcaa atcattccgg atactgcgat tttaagtgtt
     5401 gttccattcc atcacggttt tggaatgttt actacactcg gatatttgat atgtggattt
     5461 cgagtcgtct taatgtatag atttgaagaa gaactgtttc tgaggagcct tcaggattac
     5521 aagattcaaa gtgcgctgct ggtgccaacc ctattctcct tcttcgccaa aagcactctg
     5581 attgacaaat acgatttatc taatttacac gaaattgctt ctggtggcgc tcccctctct
     5641 aaggaagtcg gggaagcggt tgccaagagg ttccatctgc caggtatcag gcaaggatat
     5701 gggctcactg agactacatc agctattctg attacacccg agggggatga taaaccgggc
     5761 gcggtcggta aagttgttcc attttttgaa gcgaaggttg tggatctgga taccgggaaa
     5821 acgctgggcg ttaatcaaag aggcgaactg tgtgtgagag gtcctatgat tatgtccggt
     5881 tatgtaaaca atccggaagc gaccaacgcc ttgattgaca aggatggatg gctacattct
     5941 ggagacatag cttactggga cgaggacgaa cacttcttca tcgttgaccg cctgaagtct
     6001 ctgattaagt acaaaggcta tcaggtggct cccgctgaat tggaatccat cttgctccaa
     6061 caccccaaca tcttcgacgc aggtgtcgca ggtctgcccg acgatgacgc cggtgaactt
     6121 cccgccgccg ttgttgtttt ggagcacgga aagacgatga cggaaaaaga gatcgtggat
     6181 tacgtcgcca gtcaagtaac aaccgcgaaa aagttgcgcg gaggagttgt gtttgtggac
     6241 gaagtaccga aaggtcttac cggaaaactc gacgcaagaa aaatcagaga gatcctcata
     6301 aaggccaaga agggcggaaa gatcgccgtg ggttcggatt ataaggacca tgacggagac
     6361 tataaggacc atgacctcga cgctgcagca gcggattata aggacgatga cgataagtga
     6421 gcttgtcctg ctttaatgag atatgcgaga agcctatgat cgcatgatat ttgctttcaa
     6481 ttctgttgtg cacgttgtaa aaaacctgag catgtgtagc tcagatcctt accgccggtt
     6541 tcggttcatt ctaatgaata tatcacccgt tactatcgta tttttatgaa taatattctc
     6601 cgttcaattt actgattgta ccctactact tatatgtaca atattaaaat gaaaacaata
     6661 tattgtgctg aataggttta tagcgacatc tatgatagag cgccacaata acaaacaatt
     6721 gcgttttatt attacaaatc caattttaaa aaaagcggca gaaccggtca aacctaaaag
     6781 actgattaca taaatcttat tcaaatttca aaagtgcccc aggggctagt atctacgaca
     6841 caccgagcgg cgaactaata acgctcactg aagggaactc cggttccccg ccggcgcgca
     6901 tgggtgagat tccttgaagt tgagtattgg ccgtccgctc taccgaaagt tacgggcacc
     6961 attcaacccg gtccagcacg gcggccgggt aaccgacttg ctgccccgag aattatgcag
     7021 catttttttg gtgtatgtgg gccccaaatg aagtgcaggt caaaccttga cagtgacgac
     7081 aaatcgttgg gcgggtccag ggcgaatttt gcgacaacat gtcgaggctc agcaggaccg
     7141 ct
//
